Addgene plasmid #104297: pHH0103 HLA-DQA2 WW domain
Purpose: Bacterial expression of WW domain from HLA-DQA2
Depositing lab: Sachdev Sidhu & Marius Sudol. Depositing organization: University of Toronto.
Backbone
  Vector backbone: pHH0103
  Vector type: Bacterial Expression
Growth in bacteria
  Bacterial resistance: Ampicillin, 100 μg/mL
  Growth temperature: 37°C
  Growth strain: DH5alpha
  Copy number: Unknown
Gene/Insert
  Gene/Insert name: HLA-DQA2 WW domain
  Species: H. sapiens (human)
  Insert size (bp): 183
  Mutation: codon optimized for expression in bacteria
  Entrez Gene: HLA-DQA2 (a.k.a. DX-ALPHA, HLA-DXA)
  Promoter: tac
  Tag / fusion protein: GST (N terminal on backbone)
  Cloning method: Restriction Enzyme; 5′ cloning site SfiI (unknown if destroyed); 3′ cloning site NotI (unknown if destroyed)
  Sequencing primers: 5′ pGEX-5'
Terms and licenses: Academic/Nonprofit Terms; Industry Terms: Not Available to Industry
Depositor comments: Amino acid sequence: Linker - ENLYFQGRRASV(gagctc) and WW domain - QSHGPSGQYTHEFDGDEEFYVDLETKETVWQLPMFSKFI
How to cite: pHH0103 HLA-DQA2 WW domain was a gift from Sachdev Sidhu & Marius Sudol (Addgene plasmid # 104297 ; http://n2t.net/addgene:104297 ; RRID:Addgene_104297)
