[The description below was written by a language model from this plasmid's Addgene catalogue record and pLannotate feature annotations shown in this document.]
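Description:
pHH0103 HLA-DQA2 WW domain is a 6,888 bp bacterial expression plasmid for producing a short segment of human HLA-DQA2, catalogued as a WW domain, as a GST fusion protein in E. coli. It replicates from a ColE1/pMB1-type origin and is selected with ampicillin through the bla gene and its native promoter. The backbone also carries the pBR322 bom region, an f1 phage origin that interrupts the rop gene (annotated only as two fragments), and other leftovers of its lineage: a tetracycline resistance fragment and a tet promoter fragment. Two fragments of M13 gene III lie downstream of an fd terminator that follows the insert, suggesting descent from a phage-display phagemid; as annotated, they sit outside the expressed fusion.

Expression is driven by the strong hybrid tac promoter with an adjacent lac operator. The plasmid supplies its own lac repressor from lacI under the up-mutated lacIq promoter, so transcription is held off until relieved by IPTG. The open reading frame begins with a 6xHis tag, not mentioned in the catalogue fields but found in the sequence annotation, followed by Schistosoma japonicum GST. According to the depositor comments, a linker then follows whose sequence includes what appears to be a TEV protease recognition motif, which would allow the tags to be removed. The HLA-DQA2 segment was codon optimized for bacteria and cloned between SfiI and NotI sites. The record lists the insert as 183 bp, while the annotated HLA-DQA2 match spans about 117 bp, consistent with the insert figure including linker and flanking sequence. The construct is suited to affinity purification of the domain, though the record states only bacterial expression as its purpose.
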