Features (pLannotate 1.2.2; 21 found; start..end, strand, type, name):
      1..29      +  promoter       tac promoter: strong E. coli promoter; hybrid between the trp and lac UV5 promoters
     37..53      +  protein_bind   lac operator: The lac repressor binds to the lac operator to inhibit transcription in E. coli. This inhibition can be relieved by adding lactose or isopropyl-β-D-thiogalactopyranoside (IPTG). lac repressor encoded by lacI
    138..155     +  CDS            6xHis: 6xHis affinity tag
    171..824     +  CDS            GST26_SCHJA: Experimental evidence at protein level: Swiss-Prot protein existence level 1. GST isoenzymes appear to play a central role in the parasite detoxification system. Other functions are also suspected including a role in increasing the solubility of haematin in the parasite gut. From Schistosoma japonicum (Blood fluke).
    948..1064    +  CDS            HLA-DQA2 (fragment): DQA2_HUMAN - Also known as HLA-DXA. Experimental evidence at protein level: Swiss-Prot protein existence level 1. Binds peptides derived from antigens that access the endocytic route of antigen presenting cells (APC) and presents them on the cell surface for recognition by the CD4 T-cells. The peptide binding cleft accommodates peptides of 10-30 residues. The peptides presented by MHC class II molecules are generated mostly by degradation of proteins that access the endocytic route, where they are processed by lysosomal proteases and other hydrolases. Exogenous antigens that have been endocyto
   1083..1130    +  terminator     fd terminator (sequence withheld): central terminator from bacteriophage fd (Otsuka and Kunisawa, 1982)
   1135..1347    +  CDS            M13 gene III (fragment) (sequence partly withheld): pIII; III; minor coat protein
   1362..1832    +  CDS            M13 gene III (fragment) (sequence partly withheld): pIII; III; minor coat protein
   1854..1924    +  CDS            TcR (fragment): tetracycline efflux protein; tet; confers resistance to tetracycline
   2166..2546    -  CDS            YPB1_ECOLX: Protein predicted: Swiss-Prot protein existence level 4. From Escherichia coli.
   2563..2714    +  CDS            rop (fragment): Rop protein, which maintains plasmids at low copy number; rop
   2750..3178    -  rep_origin     f1 ori (sequence partly withheld): f1 bacteriophage origin of replication; arrow indicates direction of (+) strand synthesis
   3187..3226    +  CDS            rop (fragment): Rop protein, which maintains plasmids at low copy number; rop
   3328..3468    +  misc_feature   bom: basis of mobility region from pBR322
   3654..4241    -  rep_origin     ori: high-copy-number ColE1/pMB1/pBR322/pUC origin of replication
   4412..5272    -  CDS            AmpR: β-lactamase; bla; confers resistance to ampicillin, carbenicillin, and related antibiotics
   5273..5377    -  promoter       AmpR promoter: bla
   5486..5563    +  promoter       lacIq promoter: lacI (mutant); In the lacIq allele, a single base change in the promoter boosts expression of the lacI gene about 10-fold.
   5564..6646    +  CDS            lacI: lac repressor; lacI; The lac repressor binds to the lac operator to inhibit transcription in E. coli. This inhibition can be relieved by adding lactose or isopropyl-β-D-thiogalactopyranoside (IPTG).
   6659..6680    +  protein_bind   CAP binding site: CAP binding activates transcription in the presence of cAMP. E. coli catabolite activator protein
   6699..6716    +  promoter       tet promoter (fragment): E. coli promoter for tetracycline efflux protein gene
>Addgene plasmid #104297 | pHH0103 HLA-DQA2 WW domain | addgene full sequence | sequence record 203688 | Addgene NGS Result
TTGACAATTAATCATCGGCTCGTATAATGTGTGGAATTGTGAGCGGATAACAATTTCACACAGGAAACAG
CCAGTCCGTTTAGGTGTTTTCACGAGCACTTCACCAACAAGGACCATAGATTATGAAAATCGAAGAACAC
CATCACCATCACCATTCCAGCGGTAAGCTTATGTCCCCTATACTAGGTTATTGGAAAATTAAGGGCCTTG
TGCAACCCACTCGACTTCTTTTGGAATATCTTGAAGAAAAATATGAAGAGCATTTGTATGAGCGCGATGA
AGGTGATAAATGGCGAAACAAAAAGTTTGAATTGGGTTTGGAGTTTCCCAATCTTCCTTATTATATTGAT
GGTGATGTTAAATTAACACAGTCTATGGCCATCATACGTTATATAGCTGACAAGCACAACATGTTGGGTG
GTTGTCCAAAAGAGCGTGCAGAGATTTCAATGCTTGAAGGAGCGGTTTTGGATATTAGATACGGTGTTTC
GAGAATTGCATATAGTAAAGACTTTGAAACTCTCAAAGTTGATTTTCTTAGCAAGCTACCTGAAATGCTG
AAAATGTTCGAAGATCGTTTATGTCATAAAACATATTTAAATGGTGATCATGTAACCCATCCTGACTTCA
TGTTGTATGACGCTCTTGATGTTGTTTTATACATGGACCCAATGTGCCTGGATGCGTTCCCAAAATTAGT
TTGTTTTAAAAAACGTATTGAAGCTATCCCACAAATTGATAAGTACTTGAAATCCAGCAAGTATATAGCA
TGGCCTTTGCAGGGCTGGCAAGCCACGTTTGGTGGTGGCGACCATCCTCCAAAATCGGATCTGGAAGTTC
TGTTCCAGGGGCCCCTGTCCAGCGGTCTGGTTCCGCGTGGTTCCGGTACCGCGGCCCAGCCGGCCGAAAA
TCTGTACTTCCAAGGTCGTCGTGCCTCTGTGGAGCTCCAGTCACACGGTCCGAGTGGTCAATACACCCAT
GAATTTGATGGCGATGAAGAATTTTATGTTGATCTGGAAACGAAAGAAACGGTCTGGCAGCTGCCGATGT
TTAGCAAATTCATTTAGGCGGCCGCATA
[142 nt withheld, positions 1079-1220]
C
[98 nt withheld, positions 1222-1319]
AGTTTGTACTGGTGACGAAACTCAGTGTCTAGCTAGAGTGGC
[149 nt withheld, positions 1362-1510]
TGGTTTCATTGGTGACGTTTCCGGCCTTGCTAATGGTAATGGT
[62 nt withheld, positions 1554-1615]
ACCTTTAATGAATAATTTCCGTCAATATTTACCTTCCCTCCCTCAATCGGTTGAATGTCGCCCTTTTGTC
TTTGGCGCTGGTAAACCATATGAA
[86 nt withheld, positions 1710-1795]
T
[54 nt withheld, positions 1797-1850]
CTAGCGCCGCCCTATACCTTGTCTGCCTCCCCGCGTTGCGTCGCGGTGCATGGAGCCGGGCCACCTCGAC
CTGAATGGAAGCCGGCGGCACCTCGCTAACGGATTCACCACTCCAAGAATTGGAGCCAATCAATTCTTGC
GGAGAACTGTGAATGCGCAAACCAACCCTTGGCAGAACATATCCATCGCGTCCGCCATCTCCAGCAGCCG
CACGCGGCGCATCTCGGGCAGCGTTGGGTCCTGGCCACGGGTGCGCATGATCGTGCTCCTGTCGTTGAGG
ACCCGGCTAGGCTGGCGGGGTTGCCTTACTGGTTAGCAGAATGAATCACCGATACGCGAGCGAACGTGAA
GCGACTGCTGCTGCAAAACGTCTGCGACCTGAGCAACAACATGAATGGTCTTCGGTTTCCGTGTTTCGTA
AAGTCTGGAAACGCGGAAGTCAGCGCCCTGCACCATTATGTTCCGGATCTGCATCGCAGGATGCTGCTGG
CTACCCTGTGGAACACCTACATCTGTATTAACGAAGCGCTGGCATTGACCCTGAGTGATTTTTCTCTGGT
CCCGCCGCATCCATACCGCCAGTTGTTTACCCTCACAACGTTCCAGTAACCGGGCATGTTCATCATCAGT
AACCCGTATCGTGAGCATCCTCTCTCGTTTCATCGGTATCATTACCCCCATGAACAGAAATCCCCCTTAC
ACGGAGGCATCAGTGACCAAACAGGAAAAAACCGCCCTTAACATGGCCCGCTTTATCAGAAGCCAGACAT
TAACGCTTCTGGAGAAACTCAACGAGCTGGACGCGGATGAACAGGCAGACATCTGTGAATCGCTTCACGA
CCACGCTGATGAGCTTTACCGCAGGATCCGCGAAATTGTAAGCGTTAATATTTTGTTAAAATTCGCGTTA
AATTTTTGTTAAATCAGCTCATTTTTTAACCAATAGGCCGAAATCGGCAAAATCCCTTATAAATCAAAAG
AATAGACCGAGATAGGGTTGAGTGTTGTTCCAGTTTGGAACAAGAGTCCACTATTAAAGAACGTGGACTC
CAACGTCAAAGG
[49 nt withheld, positions 2913-2961]
T
[91 nt withheld, positions 2963-3053]
G
[124 nt withheld, positions 3055-3178]
CGCGGATCCTGCCTCGCGCGTTTCGGTGATGACGGTGAAAACCTCTGACACATGCAGCTCCCGGAGACGG
TCACAGCTTGTCTGTAAGCGGATGCCGGGAGCAGACAAGCCCGTCAGGGCGCGTCAGCGGGTGTTGGCGG
GTGTCGGGGCGCAGCCATGACCCAGTCACGTAGCGATAGCGGAGTGTATACTGGCTTAACTATGCGGCAT
CAGAGCAGATTGTACTGAGAGTGCACCATATGCGGTGTGAAATACCGCACAGATGCGTAAGGAGAAAATA
CCGCATCAGGCGCTCTTCCGCTTCCTCGCTCACTGACTCGCTGCGCTCGGTCGTTCGGCTGCGGCGAGCG
GTATCAGCTCACTCAAAGGCGGTAATACGGTTATCCACAGAATCAGGGGATAACGCAGGAAAGAACATGT
GAGCAAAAGGCCAGCAAAAGGCCAGGAACCGTAAAAAGGCCGCGTTGCTGGCGTTTTTCCATAGGCTCCG
CCCCCCTGACGAGCATCACAAAAATCGACGCTCAAGTCAGAGGTGGCGAAACCCGACAGGACTATAAAGA
TACCAGGGTTTCCCCCTGGAAGCTCCCTCGTGCGCTCTCCTGTTCCGACCCTGCCGCTTACCGGATACCT
GTCCGCCTTTCTCCCTTCGGGAAGCGTGGCGCTTTCTCATAGCTCACGCTGTAGGTATCTCAGTTCGGTG
TAGGTCGTTCGCTCCAAGCTGGGCTGTGTGCACGAACCCCCCGTTCAGCCCGACCGCTGCGCCTTATCCG
GTAACTATCGTCTTGAGTCCAACCCGGTAAGACACGACTTATCGCCACTGGCAGCAGCCACTGGTAACAG
GATTAGCAGAGCGAGGTATGTAGGCGGTGCTACAGAGTTCTTGAAGTGGTGGCCTAACTACGGCTACACT
AGAAGGACAGTATTTGGTATCTGCGCTCTGCTGAAGCCAGTTACCTTCGGAAAAAGAGTTGGTAGCTCTT
GATCCGGCAAACAAACCACCGCTGGTAGCGGTGGTTTTTTTGTTTGCAAGCAGCAGATTACGCGCAGAAA
AAAAGGATCTCAAGAAGATCCTTTGATCTTTTCTACGGGGTCTGACGCTCAGTGGAACGAAAACTCACGT
TAAGGGATTTTGGTCATGAGATTATCAAAAAGGATCTTCACCTAGATCCTTTTAAATTAAAAATGAAGTT
TTAAATCAATCTAAAGTATATATGAGTAAACTTGGTCTGACAGTTACCAATGCTTAATCAGTGAGGCACC
TATCTCAGCGATCTGTCTATTTCGTTCATCCATAGTTGCCTGACTCCCCGTCGTGTAGATAACTACGATA
CGGGAGGGCTTACCATCTGGCCCCAGTGCTGCAATGATACCGCGAGACCCACGCTCACCGGCTCCAGATT
TATCAGCAATAAACCAGCCAGCCGGAAGGGCCGAGCGCAGAAGTGGTCCTGCAACTTTATCCGCCTCCAT
CCAGTCTATTAATTGTTGCCGGGAAGCTAGAGTAAGTAGTTCGCCAGTTAATAGTTTGCGCAACGTTGTT
GCCATTGCTGCAGGCATCGTGGTGTCACGCTCGTCGTTTGGTATGGCTTCATTCAGCTCCGGTTCCCAAC
GATCAAGGCGAGTTACATGATCCCCCATGTTGTGCAAAAAAGCGGTTAGCTCCTTCGGTCCTCCGATCGT
TGTCAGAAGTAAGTTGGCCGCAGTGTTATCACTCATGGTTATGGCAGCACTGCATAATTCTCTTACTGTC
ATGCCATCCGTAAGATGCTTTTCTGTGACTGGTGAGTACTCAACCAAGTCATTCTGAGAATAGTGTATGC
GGCGACCGAGTTGCTCTTGCCCGGCGTCAACACGGGATAATACCGCGCCACATAGCAGAACTTTAAAAGT
GCTCATCATTGGAAAACGTTCTTCGGGGCGAAAACTCTCAAGGATCTTACCGCTGTTGAGATCCAGTTCG
ATGTAACCCACTCGTGCACCCAACTGATCTTCAGCATCTTTTACTTTCACCAGCGTTTCTGGGTGAGCAA
AAACAGGAAGGCAAAATGCCGCAAAAAAGGGAATAAGGGCGACACGGAAATGTTGAATACTCATACTCTT
CCTTTTTCAATATTATTGAAGCATTTATCAGGGTTATTGTCTCATGAGCGGATACATATTTGAATGTATT
TAGAAAAATAAACAAATAGGGGTTCCGCGCACATTTCCCCGAAAAGTGCCACCTGACGTCTAAGAAACCA
TTATTATCATGACATTAACCTATAAAAATAGGCGTATCACGAGGCCCTTTCGTCTTCAAGAATTCCCGAC
ACCATCGAATGGTGCAAAACCTTTCGCGGTATGGCATGATAGCGCCCGGAAGAGAGTCAATTCAGGGTGG
TGAATGTGAAACCAGTAACGTTATACGATGTCGCAGAGTATGCCGGTGTCTCTTATCAGACCGTTTCCCG
CGTGGTGAACCAGGCCAGCCACGTTTCTGCGAAAACGCGGGAAAAAGTGGAAGCGGCGATGGCGGAGCTG
AATTACATTCCCAACCGCGTGGCACAACAACTGGCGGGCAAACAGTCGTTGCTGATTGGCGTTGCCACCT
CCAGTCTGGCCCTGCACGCGCCGTCGCAAATTGTCGCGGCGATTAAATCTCGCGCCGATCAACTGGGTGC
CAGCGTGGTGGTGTCGATGGTAGAACGAAGCGGCGTCGAAGCCTGTAAAGCGGCGGTGCACAATCTTCTC
GCGCAACGCGTCAGTGGGCTGATCATTAACTATCCGCTGGATGACCAGGATGCCATTGCTGTGGAAGCTG
CCTGCACTAATGTTCCGGCGTTATTTCTTGATGTCTCTGACCAGACACCCATCAACAGTATTATTTTCTC
CCATGAAGACGGTACGCGACTGGGCGTGGAGCATCTGGTCGCATTGGGTCACCAGCAAATCGCGCTGTTA
GCGGGCCCATTAAGTTCTGTCTCGGCGCGTCTGCGTCTGGCTGGCTGGCATAAATATCTCACTCGCAATC
AAATTCAGCCGATAGCGGAACGGGAAGGCGACTGGAGTGCCATGTCCGGTTTTCAACAAACCATGCAAAT
GCTGAATGAGGGCATCGTTCCCACTGCGATGCTGGTTGCCAACGATCAGATGGCGCTGGGCGCAATGCGC
GCCATTACCGAGTCCGGGCTGCGCGTTGGTGCGGATATCTCGGTAGTGGGATACGACGATACCGAAGACA
GCTCATGTTATATCCCGCCGTTAACCACCATCAAACAGGATTTTCGCCTGCTGGGGCAAACCAGCGTGGA
CCGCTTGCTGCAACTCTCTCAGGGCCAGGCGGTGAAGGGCAATCAGCTGTTGCCCGTCTCACTGGTGAAA
AGAAAAACCACCCTGGCGCCCAATACGCAAACCGCCTCTCCCCGCGCGTTGGCCGATTCATTAATGCAGC
TGGCACGACAGGTTTCCCGACTGGAAAGCGGGCAGTGAGCGCAACGCAATTAATGTAAGTTAGCTCACTC
ATTAGGCACAATTCTCATGTTTGACAGCTTATCATCGACTGCACGGTGCACCAATGCTTCTGGCGTCAGG
CAGCCATCGGAAGCTGTGGTATGGCTGTGCAGGTCGTAAATCACTGCATAATTCGTGTCGCTCAAGGCGC
ACTCCCGTTCTGGATAATGTTTTTTGCGCCGACATCATAACGGTTCTGGCAAATATTCTGAAATGAGCTG
