>Addgene plasmid #104297 | pHH0103 HLA-DQA2 WW domain | depositor partial sequence | sequence record 197449 | WW domain with linker
GGCCCAGCCGGCCGAAAATCTGTACTTCCAAGGTCGTCGTGCCTCTGTGGAGCTCCAGTCACACGGTCCG
AGTGGTCAATACACCCATGAATTTGATGGCGATGAAGAATTTTATGTTGATCTGGAAACGAAAGAAACGG
TCTGGCAGCTGCCGATGTTTAGCAAATTCATTTAGGCGGCCGC
